>Addgene plasmid #206415 | pcDNA3-HA-GBF1 | addgene full sequence | sequence record 410957 | Addgene NGS Result
CCCGAAAAGTGCCACCTGACGTCGACGGATCGGGAGATCTCCCGATCCCCTATGGTGCACTCTCAGTACA
ATCTGCTCTGATGCCGCATAGTTAAGCCAGTATCTGCTCCCTGCTTGTGTGTTGGAGGTCGCTGAGTAGT
GCGCGAGCAAAATTTAAGCTACAACAAGGCAAGGCTTGACCGACAATTGCATGAAGAATCTGCTTAGGGT
TAGGCGTTTTGCGCTGCTTCGCGATGTACGGGCCAGATATACGCGTTGACATTGATTATTGACTAGTTAT
TAATAGTAATCAATTACGGGGTCATTAGTTCATAGCCCATATATGGAGTTCCGCGTTACATAACTTACGG
TAAATGGCCCGCCTGGCTGACCGCCCAACGACCCCCGCCCATTGACGTCAATAATGACGTATGTTCCCAT
AGTAACGCCAATAGGGACTTTCCATTGACGTCAATGGGTGGAGTATTTACGGTAAACTGCCCACTTGGCA
GTACATCAAGTGTATCATATGCCAAGTACGCCCCCTATTGACGTCAATGACGGTAAATGGCCCGCCTGGC
ATTATGCCCAGTACATGACCTTATGGGACTTTCCTACTTGGCAGTACATCTACGTATTAGTCATCGCTAT
TACCATGGTGATGCGGTTTTGGCAGTACATCAATGGGCGTGGATAGCGGTTTGACTCACGGGGATTTCCA
AGTCTCCACCCCATTGACGTCAATGGGAGTTTGTTTTGGCACCAAAATCAACGGGACTTTCCAAAATGTC
GTAACAACTCCGCCCCATTGACGCAAATGGGCGGTAGGCGTGTACGGTGGGAGGTCTATATAAGCAGAGC
TCTCTGGCTAACTAGAGAACCCACTGCTTACTGGCTTATCGAAATTAATACGACTCACTATAGGGAGACC
CAAGCTTACCATGTACCCGTACGACGTGCCCGACTACGCGGGATCTACCATGGTGGATAAGAATATTTAC
ATCATTCAAGGGGAGATTAACATTGTGGTTGGGGCCATCAAACGAAATGCCCGATGGAGCACCCATACAC
CACTGGATGAAGAACGGGATCCTCTGCTGCATAGTTTCGGTCATCTAAAGGAGGTTTTAAACAGTATAAC
AGAACTCTCAGAAATTGAGCCCAATGTATTCCTTCGACCTTTTCTGGAAGTGATTCGCTCTGAAGATACC
ACTGGCCCTATCACTGGACTGGCACTCACCTCTGTCAACAAGTTCCTGTCCTATGCACTCATAGATCCCA
CCCATGAGGGCACAGCAGAGGGCATGGAGAACATGGCAGATGCTGTCACCCATGCTCGTTTTGTGGGCAC
GGATCCTGCCAGTGATGAAGTTGTCCTGATGAAAATCCTTCAGGTTCTACGGACTCTGCTGCTAACCCCA
GTGGGTGCCCACCTAACCAATGAATCTGTGCGTGAGATTATGCAGTCTTGCTTCCGGATCTGCTTTGAAA
TGAGGCTCAGTGAGTTATTGAGAAAATCCGCAGAGCACACTCTCGTAGACATGGTGCAGCTGCTCTTCAC
AAGGTTACCTCAGTTTAAAGAAGAACCCAAGAACTATGTGGGGACCAACATGAAGAAGCTGAAAATGAGA
GCCGGAGGCATGAGTGATTCATCCAAATGGAAGAAACAGAAGAGATCCCCTCGGCCCCCACGCCATATGA
CCAAAGTCACACCAGGTTCAGAGCTGCCCACTCCCAATGGAACCACCTTATCATCTAACCTCACTGGTGG
CATGCCCTTCATTGATGTGCCCACTCCCATCTCCTCTGCAAGTTCAGAAGCTGCCTCAGCAGTGGTCAGT
CCCTCTACAGACAGTGGCCTGGAATTCTCCTCCCAAACCACTTCCAAGGAAGACCTTACTGATCTAGAGC
AACCTGGCTCTCCAGGGTACAGCACAGCTACAGAGCCTGGAAGCAGTGAGCTAGGTGTTCCCGAGCAGCC
TGACCTCCAGGAAGGGACCCATGTGGAAAAGTCCCAGTCAGCATCTGTGGAGTCCATCCCTGAAGTGTTA
GAGGAGTGCACGTCCCCTGCCGACCACTCTGACTCTGCCTCTGTCCATGACATGGATTACGTCAATCCCC
GGGGCGTGCGCTTTACACAGTCCTCCCAGAAAGAAGGCACAGCTTTGGTCCCCTATGGTCTTCCCTGCAT
CCGCGAGCTCTTCCGCTTCCTCATCTCCCTCACCAATCCACACGACCGCCATAACTCAGAGGTTATGATT
CACATGGGACTGCATTTGCTGACAGTGGCCCTTGAGTCAGCCCCTGTAGCCCAGTGCCAGACCCTCTTGG
GCCTCATCAAGGATGAGATGTGCCGTCACTTATTCCAGCTACTCAGCATAGAGCGACTAAACCTTTATGC
TGCTTCCCTGCGAGTATGCTTCCTACTGTTTGAGAGCATGCGAGAGCACCTCAAGTTCCAAATGGAGATG
TACATCAAAAAGCTTATGGAGATCATCACTGTGGAGAACCCCAAGATGCCTTATGAGATGAAGGAGATGG
CACTGGAGGCCATTGTGCAGCTCTGGCGCATCCCCAGCTTTGTCACAGAGCTCTACATCAACTATGATTG
TGACTACTACTGTTCCAACCTCTTTGAGGAACTCACAAAGCTGCTGTCCAAGAATGCCTTCCCTGTGTCT
GGTCAACTCTATACAACACACCTACTATCTCTTGATGCCCTATTGACAGTGATTGACAGCACCGAGGCCC
ACTGCCAGGCTAAAGTCCTCAACAGCCTCACCCAGCAAGAGAAGAAGGAGACAGCCAGACCAAGCTGTGA
GATAGTAGATGGCACCCGAGAAGCTAGCAATACTGAGAGAACTGCCAGCGATGGGAAAGCTGTAGGCATG
GCCTCAGACATCCCAGGCCTGCATCTGCCAGGTGGAGGGCGGCTGCCACCAGAACATGGGAAATCAGGAT
GCAGTGATCTGGAGGAAGCTGTTGACTCTGGGGCTGACAAAAAGTTTGCCCGGAAGCCACCCCGATTTTC
CTGTCTCCTGCCAGATCCACGGGAACTAATTGAAATTAAAAACAAAAAGAAGCTGCTAATCACTGGCACA
GAGCAGTTCAATCAGAAACCAAAGAAGGGGATTCAGTTTCTGCAAGAGAAAGGCCTCCTCACCATCCCAA
TGGACAACACAGAGGTTGCTCAGTGGCTCCGAGAGAACCCTCGGCTGGACAAGAAGATGATTGGAGAGTT
TGTGAGTGACCGCAAAAACATTGACCTGTTGGAGAGCTTTGTGAGCACCTTCAGTTTTCAGGGTCTGCGA
CTGGACGAAGCCCTCCGCCTCTACCTGGAAGCCTTCCGTTTGCCTGGGGAAGCACCAGTCATCCAGAGGT
TGCTGGAGGCATTCACAGAGCGTTGGATGAATTGTAATGGCTCCCCATTTGCCAATAGCGATGCCTGCTT
TTCCCTGGCCTATGCTGTCATCATGCTTAATACTGACCAGCACAACCACAATGTTCGTAAACAGAATGCA
CCCATGACCCTGGAGGAGTTTCGCAAAAATCTGAAAGGTGTGAATGGAGGCAAGGACTTTGAGCAAGACA
TCCTGGAGGACATGTACCATGCCATCAAGAATGAGGAAATTGTAATGCCTGAGGAGCAGACAGGCTTGGT
TCGGGAGAACTATGTGTGGAATGTGCTGCTTCATCGAGGTGCCACCCCTGAGGGCATATTCCTGCGTGTG
CCTACTGCCAGCTATGATCTTGACCTCTTCACCATGACCTGGGGCCCCACTATTGCTGCTCTCTCTTATG
TCTTTGACAAAAGCCTTGAGGAGACAATCATCCAGAAAGCCATCTCAGGCTTCAGGAAGTGCGCCATGAT
CTCCGCCCACTATGGCCTCAGCGATGTGTTTGACAATCTCATCATCTCTCTATGCAAATTCACAGCTCTC
AGCAGTGAGTCTATTGAGAACCTGCCCAGTGTATTTGGAAGCAACCCTAAAGCCCATATTGCAGCCAAGA
CAGTATTCCATTTGGCCCATCGTCATGGTGACATCCTGCGGGAGGGCTGGAAGAATATCATGGAGGCCAT
GCTGCAGCTCTTCCGAGCCCAACTACTGCCCAAGGCTATGATAGAGGTAGAAGATTTCGTGGATCCCAAT
GGCAAGATCTCTCTACAGCGGGAAGAGACACCATCAAACCGAGGAGAGTCAACAGTGCTGAGCTTTGTGA
GCTGGCTAACACTGAGTGGTCCTGAGCAGTCTAGTGTTCGGGGCCCATCCACTGAAAACCAAGAGGCCAA
GAGAGTGGCCTTAGAGTGTATAAAGCAATGTGACCCAGAAAAAATGATCACAGAAAGCAAGTTCCTCCAG
CTGGAGTCACTACAGGAGCTCATGAAGGCTCTGGTCTCAGTGACACCAGATGAAGAGACATATGATGAGG
AAGATGCTGCTTTCTGCCTAGAGATGCTGCTAAGGATTGTGTTGGAGAACAGGGATCGTGTGGGCTGTGT
GTGGCAGACTGTTCGAGACCATCTATACCACCTCTGTGTTCAGGCACAAGATTTCTGCTTCCTTGTGGAG
CGGGCAGTGGTGGGGTTGCTACGCCTGGCCATTCGGCTTCTCCGGAGAGAAGAGATCAGTGCTCAGGTGC
TGCTCTCCCTGCGCATTTTGCTACTGATGAAGCCCAGTGTGCTATCCCGAGTCAGCCACCAGGTTGCGTA
TGGGCTCCATGAACTCCTGAAGACCAATGCAGCCAACATCCACTCAGGTGATGACTGGGCCACACTCTTC
ACACTGCTGGAGTGCATCGGCTCAGGTGTGAAGCCTCCAGCTGCTCTGCAGGCCACAGCCAGGGCAGATG
CACCTGATGCCGGGGCCCAGTCAGATAGTGAGCTCCCATCCTACCATCAGAATGACGTGAGCCTGGATCG
AGGGTACACTTCCGACTCAGAGGTCTACACTGACCATGGCAGGCCGGGCAAGATACACCGATCAGCCACA
GATGCCGATGTGGTCAACAGTGGTTGGTTAGTGGTTGGGAAGGATGACGTTGATAACTCCAAGCCAGGGC
CCAGCCGCCCAGGCCCTTCACCCCTGATCAATCAATACAGCCTAACAGTGGGACTGGATTTGGGGCCACA
CGACACTAAGTCTCTGCTTAAGTGTGTGGAATCGCTGTCCTTCATCGTGCGTGATGCTGCCCACATCACA
CCTGACAACTTTGAGCTCTGCGTCAAGACTCTCCGGATCTTTGTGGAGGCCAGTCTGAATGGCGGATGCA
AGTCCCAGGAGAAACGTGGCAAGAGTCACAAATATGACAGCAAAGGGAACCGCTTCAAGAAGAAATCCAA
AGAGGGATCAATGCTTCGCCGGCCTCGAACCTCCAGCCAACATGCCTCTCGGGGCGGGCAGAGTGATGAT
GATGAGGACGAAGGCGTGCCTGCCAGCTACCATACGGTGTCTTTACAGGTCAGTCAGGACTTGCTAGACC
TGATGCACACCCTGCACACGCGGGCAGCCTCTATCTACAGCTCATGGGCGGAGGAGCAACGCCACCTGGA
GACAGGTGGCCAGAAGATTGAAGCTGATTCTCGCACCCTCTGGGCCCACTGCTGGTGCCCTTTACTGCAG
GGTATTGCCTGCCTGTGCTGCGATGCCCGGCGCCAGGTACGGATGCAGGCACTGACCTATCTGCAGCGAG
CACTACTTGTACATGATCTGCAAAAGCTAGATGCCCTGGAATGGGAGTCCTGTTTTAACAAGGTGCTGTT
TCCTCTACTTACCAAGCTCTTGGAGAACATCAGCCCTGCAGATGTGGGTGGGATGGAGGAGACCCGGATG
AGGGCTTCCACATTGCTCTCTAAGGTCTTCCTGCAGCACCTGTCTCCACTGCTGTCACTCTCTACCTTTG
CGGCCCTCTGGCTCACCATCTTGGACTTCATGGACAAGTACATGCACGCAGGCTCCAGCGACTTACTGTC
AGAGGCGATCCCTGAGTCTCTGAAGAACATGCTTCTGGTGATGGACACAGCGGAGATTTTCCACAGTGCA
GATGCACGGGGAGGCGGCCCCTCGGCCCTCTGGGAGATCACCTGGGAACGCATTGACTGTTTTCTCCCTC
ACCTACGAGATGAACTCTTCAAGCAGACCGTCATCCAGGACCCCATGCCCATGGAGCCTCAAGGCCAAAA
GCCTCTCGCCTCAGCCCACCTGACTTCCGCTGCTGGCGACACTAGGACACCTGGCCATCCACCGCCCCCA
GAGATTCCATCTGAGCTGGGGGCCTGTGACTTTGAGAAGCCCGAGAGCCCCCGAGCCGCCAGCAGCAGCT
CCCCAGGATCACCAGTGGCCTCAAGCCCCAGCAGGCTGAGCCCCACCCCCGACGGGCCTCCACCCTTGGC
TCAGCCCCCACTGATCCTGCAGCCCTTGGCCTCCCCACTGCAGGTGGGCGTGCCACCTATGACTCTGCCC
ATCATCCTCAACCCTGCGCTCATCGAGGCCACCTCACCAGTGCCCCTCCTGGCCACACCCCGCCCCACAG
ATCCCATACCCACCTCTGAGGTCAACTAAGGCAGGTCACTCAGAGATCAGGACCAGTGCTTCCCACCAGG
CTTTCCTTGACCCCACTTCTGGCTGTCCTGCGGGCCACAAGCTCTTCAGGCCAAGTCAGAGCTGCTGTTG
CTGCCACTTGGATGGGGACCTGAAAAAGAGAATGTTGATAGCCCCAGCTAAGACCCCCAATCAGCTGTGG
GACCTTTTTCCTCCTCTGCGCTCCATTCCTGGGGGTTCAGCCTGAGAGTGAACTCAGCTGTCATCTGCAG
CCTCTGCCTCCAGCCCGGCAGCTCTGGGGAGGCATCCGTGTGCCGGCCCTGCAGTGCCTGCCCACGGTCA
GGCATTGAAAACTAAGCCCAACCACTCTGCACTTTGTTTCCCACTCCCATTAGCCCTGGGCCACCTCCTC
CAGTTCTTCCTCTTTTACTAATTAGTTGGTCAGTTTGGAGAGTTGACTGGCACCATGGAGGGTAGGCAGG
TGGGGGCTGGGTGGGGGACTGCCCACAGGAGCATGTACATATGGAAAAACAGAACAACAGTGGACTTTTT
ATAAAAAAAAAAAAAAAAAAGCGGCCGCTCGAGCATGCATCTAGAGGGCCCTATTCTATAGTGTCACCTA
AATGCTAGAGCTCGCTGATCAGCCTCGACTGTGCCTTCTAGTTGCCAGCCATCTGTTGTTTGCCCCTCCC
CCGTGCCTTCCTTGACCCTGGAAGGTGCCACTCCCACTGTCCTTTCCTAATAAAATGAGGAAATTGCATC
GCATTGTCTGAGTAGGTGTCATTCTATTCTGGGGGGTGGGGTGGGGCAGGACAGCAAGGGGGAGGATTGG
GAAGACAATAGCAGGCATGCTGGGGATGCGGTGGGCTCTATGGCTTCTGAGGCGGAAAGAACCAGCTGGG
GCTCTAGGGGGTATCCCC
[124 nt withheld, positions 7439-7562]
C
[91 nt withheld, positions 7564-7654]
A
[49 nt withheld, positions 7656-7704]
CCTTTGACGTTGGAGTCCACGTTCTTT
[37 nt withheld, positions 7732-7768]
ACCCTATCTCGGTCTATTCTTTTGATTTATAAGGGATTTTGCCGATTTCGGCCTATTGGTTAAAAAATGA
GCTGATTTAACAAAAATTTAACGCGAATTAATTCTGTGGAATGTGTGTCAGTTAGGGTGTGGAAAGTCCC
CAGGCTCCCCAGCAGGCAGAAGTATGCAAAGCATGCATCTCAATTAGTCAGCAACCAGGTGTGGAAAGTC
CCCAGGCTCCCCAGCAGGCAGAAGTATGCAAAGCATGCATCTCAATTAGTCAGCAACCATAGTCCCGCCC
CTAACTCCGCCCATCCCGCCCCTAACTCCGCCCAGTTCCGCCCATTCTCCGCCCCATGGCTGACTAATTT
TTTTTATTTATGCAGAGGCCGAGGCCGCCTCTGCCTCTGAGCTATTCCAGAAGTAGTGAGGAGGCTTTTT
TGGAGGCCTAGGCTTTTGCAAAAAGCTCCCGGGAGCTTGTATATCCATTTTCGGATCTGATCAAGAGACA
GGATGAGGATCGTTTCGCATGATTGAACAAGATGGATTGCACGCAGGTTCTCCGGCCGCTTGGGTGGAGA
GGCTATTCGGCTATGACTGGGCACAACAGACAATCGGCTGCTCTGATGCCGCCGTGTTCCGGCTGTCAGC
GCAGGGGCGCCCGGTTCTTTTTGTCAAGACCGACCTGTCCGGTGCCCTGAATGAACTGCAGGACGAGGCA
GCGCGGCTATCGTGGCTGGCCACGACGGGCGTTCCTTGCGCAGCTGTGCTCGACGTTGTCACTGAAGCGG
GAAGGGACTGGCTGCTATTGGGCGAAGTGCCGGGGCAGGATCTCCTGTCATCTCACCTTGCTCCTGCCGA
GAAAGTATCCATCATGGCTGATGCAATGCGGCGGCTGCATACGCTTGATCCGGCTACCTGCCCATTCGAC
CACCAAGCGAAACATCGCATCGAGCGAGCACGTACTCGGATGGAAGCCGGTCTTGTCGATCAGGATGATC
TGGACGAAGAGCATCAGGGGCTCGCGCCAGCCGAACTGTTCGCCAGGCTCAAGGCGCGCATGCCCGACGG
CGAGGATCTCGTCGTGACCCATGGCGATGCCTGCTTGCCGAATATCATGGTGGAAAATGGCCGCTTTTCT
GGATTCATCGACTGTGGCCGGCTGGGTGTGGCGGACCGCTATCAGGACATAGCGTTGGCTACCCGTGATA
TTGCTGAAGAGCTTGGCGGCGAATGGGCTGACCGCTTCCTCGTGCTTTACGGTATCGCCGCTCCCGATTC
GCAGCGCATCGCCTTCTATCGCCTTCTTGACGAGTTCTTCTGAGCGGGACTCTGGGGTTCGAAATGACCG
ACCAAGCGACGCCCAACCTGCCATCACGAGATTTCGATTCCACCGCCGCCTTCTATGAAAGGTTGGGCTT
CGGAATCGTTTTCCGGGACGCCGGCTGGATGATCCTCCAGCGCGGGGATCTCATGCTGGAGTTCTTCGCC
CACCCCAACTTGTTTATTGCAGCTTATAATGGTTACAAATAAAGCAATAGCATCACAAATTTCACAAATA
AAGCATTTTTTTCACTGCATTCTAGTTGTGGTTTGTCCAAACTCATCAATGTATCTTATCATGTCTGTAT
ACCGTCGACCTCTAGCTAGAGCTTGGCGTAATCATGGTCATAGCTGTTTCCTGTGTGAAATTGTTATCCG
CTCACAATTCCACACAACATACGAGCCGGAAGCATAAAGTGTAAAGCCTGGGGTGCCTAATGAGTGAGCT
AACTCACATTAATTGCGTTGCGCTCACTGCCCGCTTTCCAGTCGGGAAACCTGTCGTGCCAGCTGCATTA
ATGAATCGGCCAACGCGCGGGGAGAGGCGGTTTGCGTATTGGGCGCTCTTCCGCTTCCTCGCTCACTGAC
TCGCTGCGCTCGGTCGTTCGGCTGCGGCGAGCGGTATCAGCTCACTCAAAGGCGGTAATACGGTTATCCA
CAGAATCAGGGGATAACGCAGGAAAGAACATGTGAGCAAAAGGCCAGCAAAAGGCCAGGAACCGTAAAAA
GGCCGCGTTGCTGGCGTTTTTCCATAGGCTCCGCCCCCCTGACGAGCATCACAAAAATCGACGCTCAAGT
CAGAGGTGGCGAAACCCGACAGGACTATAAAGATACCAGGCGTTTCCCCCTGGAAGCTCCCTCGTGCGCT
CTCCTGTTCCGACCCTGCCGCTTACCGGATACCTGTCCGCCTTTCTCCCTTCGGGAAGCGTGGCGCTTTC
TCATAGCTCACGCTGTAGGTATCTCAGTTCGGTGTAGGTCGTTCGCTCCAAGCTGGGCTGTGTGCACGAA
CCCCCCGTTCAGCCCGACCGCTGCGCCTTATCCGGTAACTATCGTCTTGAGTCCAACCCGGTAAGACACG
ACTTATCGCCACTGGCAGCAGCCACTGGTAACAGGATTAGCAGAGCGAGGTATGTAGGCGGTGCTACAGA
GTTCTTGAAGTGGTGGCCTAACTACGGCTACACTAGAAGAACAGTATTTGGTATCTGCGCTCTGCTGAAG
CCAGTTACCTTCGGAAAAAGAGTTGGTAGCTCTTGATCCGGCAAACAAACCACCGCTGGTAGCGGTGGTT
TTTTTGTTTGCAAGCAGCAGATTACGCGCAGAAAAAAAGGATCTCAAGAAGATCCTTTGATCTTTTCTAC
GGGGTCTGACGCTCAGTGGAACGAAAACTCACGTTAAGGGATTTTGGTCATGAGATTATCAAAAAGGATC
TTCACCTAGATCCTTTTAAATTAAAAATGAAGTTTTAAATCAATCTAAAGTATATATGAGTAAACTTGGT
CTGACAGTTACCAATGCTTAATCAGTGAGGCACCTATCTCAGCGATCTGTCTATTTCGTTCATCCATAGT
TGCCTGACTCCCCGTCGTGTAGATAACTACGATACGGGAGGGCTTACCATCTGGCCCCAGTGCTGCAATG
ATACCGCGAGACCCACGCTCACCGGCTCCAGATTTATCAGCAATAAACCAGCCAGCCGGAAGGGCCGAGC
GCAGAAGTGGTCCTGCAACTTTATCCGCCTCCATCCAGTCTATTAATTGTTGCCGGGAAGCTAGAGTAAG
TAGTTCGCCAGTTAATAGTTTGCGCAACGTTGTTGCCATTGCTACAGGCATCGTGGTGTCACGCTCGTCG
TTTGGTATGGCTTCATTCAGCTCCGGTTCCCAACGATCAAGGCGAGTTACATGATCCCCCATGTTGTGCA
AAAAAGCGGTTAGCTCCTTCGGTCCTCCGATCGTTGTCAGAAGTAAGTTGGCCGCAGTGTTATCACTCAT
GGTTATGGCAGCACTGCATAATTCTCTTACTGTCATGCCATCCGTAAGATGCTTTTCTGTGACTGGTGAG
TACTCAACCAAGTCATTCTGAGAATAGTGTATGCGGCGACCGAGTTGCTCTTGCCCGGCGTCAATACGGG
ATAATACCGCGCCACATAGCAGAACTTTAAAAGTGCTCATCATTGGAAAACGTTCTTCGGGGCGAAAACT
CTCAAGGATCTTACCGCTGTTGAGATCCAGTTCGATGTAACCCACTCGTGCACCCAACTGATCTTCAGCA
TCTTTTACTTTCACCAGCGTTTCTGGGTGAGCAAAAACAGGAAGGCAAAATGCCGCAAAAAAGGGAATAA
GGGCGACACGGAAATGTTGAATACTCATACTCTTCCTTTTTCAATATTATTGAAGCATTTATCAGGGTTA
TTGTCTCATGAGCGGATACATATTTGAATGTATTTAGAAAAATAAACAAATAGGGGTTCCGCGCACATTT
C
Features (pLannotate 1.2.2; 21 found; start..end, strand, type, name):
     51..103     -  misc_feature   bom (fragment): basis of mobility region from pBR322
    258..637     +  enhancer       CMV enhancer: human cytomegalovirus immediate early enhancer
    638..841     +  promoter       CMV promoter: human cytomegalovirus (CMV) immediate early promoter
    837..870     +  LTR            5' LTR (truncated) (fragment): truncated 5' long terminal repeat (LTR) from HIV-1
    886..904     +  promoter       T7 promoter: promoter for bacteriophage T7 RNA polymerase
    960..6536    +  CDS            GBF1: GBF1_HUMAN - Also known as KIAA0248. Experimental evidence at protein level: Swiss-Prot protein existence level 1. Guanine-nucleotide exchange factor (GEF) for members of the Arf family of small GTPases involved in trafficking in the early secretory pathway; its GEF activity initiates the coating of nascent vesicles via the localized generation of activated ARFs through replacement of GDP with GTP. Recruitment to cis-Golgi membranes requires membrane association of Arf-GDP and can be regulated by ARF1, ARF3, ARF4 and ARF5. Involved in the recruitment of the COPI coat complex to the endoplasmic
   7125..7143    -  promoter       SP6 promoter: promoter for bacteriophage SP6 RNA polymerase
   7169..7393    +  polyA_signal   bGH poly(A) signal: bovine growth hormone polyadenylation signal
   7397..7418    +  promoter       SV40 promoter (fragment): SV40 enhancer and early promoter
   7439..7867    +  rep_origin     f1 ori (sequence partly withheld): f1 bacteriophage origin of replication; arrow indicates direction of (+) strand synthesis
   7881..8210    +  promoter       SV40 promoter: SV40 enhancer and early promoter
   8277..9068    +  CDS            neo: KKA2_KLEPN - Also known as kan, nptII. Experimental evidence at protein level: Swiss-Prot protein existence level 1. Resistance to kanamycin, neomycin, paromomycin, ribostamycin, butirosin and gentamicin B. From Klebsiella pneumoniae.
   9092..9250    +  CDS            ble (fragment): BLE_KLEPN - Experimental evidence at protein level: Swiss-Prot protein existence level 1. Binding protein with a strong affinity to the bleomycin family of antibiotics. Binds to CL990; an antimitotic-antibiotic compound. From Klebsiella pneumoniae.
   9245..9366    +  polyA_signal   SV40 poly(A) signal: SV40 polyadenylation signal
   9437..9459    -  protein_bind   lac operator (fragment): The lac repressor binds to the lac operator to inhibit transcription in E. coli. This inhibition can be relieved by adding lactose or isopropyl-β-D-thiogalactopyranoside (IPTG). lac repressor encoded by lacI
   9463..9493    -  promoter       lac promoter: promoter for the E. coli lac operon
   9508..9529    -  protein_bind   CAP binding site: CAP binding activates transcription in the presence of cAMP. E. coli catabolite activator protein
   9542..9634    -  CDS            lacI (fragment): lac repressor; lacI; The lac repressor binds to the lac operator to inhibit transcription in E. coli. This inhibition can be relieved by adding lactose or isopropyl-β-D-thiogalactopyranoside (IPTG).
   9817..10405   -  rep_origin     ori: high-copy-number ColE1/pMB1/pBR322/pUC origin of replication
  10576..11436   -  CDS            AmpR: β-lactamase; bla; confers resistance to ampicillin, carbenicillin, and related antibiotics
  11437..11541   -  promoter       AmpR promoter: bla
