[The description below was written by a language model from this plasmid's Addgene catalogue record and pLannotate feature annotations shown in this document.]
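Description:
pcDNA3-HA-GBF1 is a mammalian expression plasmid built on the pcDNA3 backbone that drives production of human GBF1 carrying an N-terminal HA epitope tag. The full sequenced construct is about 11.5 kb. It is maintained in E. coli as a high-copy plasmid through a ColE1/pUC-type origin and selected with ampicillin via the β-lactamase gene and its own promoter. An f1 origin is also present, which in principle allows single-stranded DNA production. For mammalian cells, the backbone provides a neomycin phosphotransferase cassette under the SV40 enhancer/early promoter with an SV40 polyadenylation signal, which permits G418 selection of stable transfectants. The short HIV-1 LTR, ble, lacI and lac regulatory fragments in the annotation appear to be small backbone remnants or partial software matches rather than functional modules.

The GBF1 open reading frame, roughly 5.6 kb, sits downstream of the human cytomegalovirus immediate-early enhancer and promoter and is followed by the bovine growth hormone polyadenylation signal, giving strong constitutive expression after transfection. T7 and SP6 promoters flank the insert, as is standard for pcDNA3, and can serve for in vitro transcription or as sequencing priming sites. The HA tag is stated in the catalogue entry but is not annotated separately in the feature table. The insert was introduced by restriction cloning, though the 5′ site is not recorded.

GBF1 is a guanine nucleotide exchange factor for Arf-family small GTPases that acts in the early secretory pathway, localizes to the cis-Golgi and promotes membrane recruitment of the COPI coat. The plasmid is suited to overexpression, localization and immunodetection studies through the HA epitope. The depositor notes a C158R missense change near the N-terminus and states that it does not affect plasmid function.
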