Addgene plasmid #206415: pcDNA3-HA-GBF1
Purpose: Mammalian expression of hGBF1
Depositing lab: Kazuhisa Nakayama. Depositing organization: Kyoto University, Graduate School of Pharmaceutical Sciences. Publication: GBF1, a guanine nucleotide exchange factor for ADP-ribosylation factors, is localized to the cis-Golgi and involved in membrane association of the COPI coat. Kawamoto K, Yoshida Y, Tamaki H, Torii S, Shinotsuka C, Yamashina S, Nakayama K. Traffic. 2002 Jul;3(7):483-95. doi: 10.1034/j.1600-0854.2002.30705.x. PubMed 12047556.
Backbone
  Vector backbone: pcDNA3
  Vector type: Mammalian Expression
Growth in bacteria
  Bacterial resistance: Ampicillin, 100 μg/mL
  Growth temperature: 37°C
  Growth strain: DH5alpha
  Copy number: High Copy
Gene/Insert
  Gene/Insert name: GBF1
  Species: H. sapiens (human)
  Entrez Gene: GBF1 (a.k.a. ARF1GEF, CMT2GG, CMTDI2, CMTDIA)
  Tag / fusion protein: HA (N terminal on insert)
  Cloning method: Restriction Enzyme; 5′ cloning site unknown (unknown if destroyed)
Terms and licenses: Academic/Nonprofit Terms; Industry Terms: Not Available to Industry
Depositor comments: An N-terminal missense mutation. C158R mutation in GBF1 will not affect plasmid function.
How to cite: pcDNA3-HA-GBF1 was a gift from Kazuhisa Nakayama (Addgene plasmid # 206415 ; http://n2t.net/addgene:206415 ; RRID:Addgene_206415)
